Addgene plasmid #165435: CMV-ShadowY-Rhotekin(8-89)-P2A-Clover(T153M/F223R)-RhoA
Purpose: Expresses ShadowY-Rhotekin(8-89) and Clover(T153M/F223R)-RhoA in mammalian cells to monitor Cdc42 activity with FLIM imaging.
Depositing lab: Hideji Murakoshi. Publication: Photoactivatable CaMKII induces synaptic plasticity in single synapses. Shibata ACE, Ueda HH, Eto K, Onda M, Sato A, Ohba T, Nabekura J, Murakoshi H. Nat Commun. 2021 Feb 2;12(1):751. doi: 10.1038/s41467-021-21025-6. PubMed 33531495.
Backbone
  Vector backbone: Customized Vector
  Vector type: Mammalian Expression
Growth in bacteria
  Bacterial resistance: Ampicillin, 100 μg/mL
  Growth temperature: 37°C
  Growth strain: DH5alpha
  Copy number: High Copy
Gene/Insert
  Gene/Insert name: ShadowY-RBD-P2A-Clover(T153M/F223R)-RhoA
  Species: H. sapiens (human), Synthetic
  Insert size (bp): 2358
  Promoter: CMV
  Tag / fusion protein: ShadowY, Clover(T153M/F223R) (N terminal on insert)
  Cloning method: Restriction Enzyme; 5′ cloning site AgeI (unknown if destroyed); 3′ cloning site NotI (unknown if destroyed)
Terms and licenses: Academic/Nonprofit Terms; Industry Terms: Not Available to Industry
How to cite: CMV-ShadowY-Rhotekin(8-89)-P2A-Clover(T153M/F223R)-RhoA was a gift from Hideji Murakoshi (Addgene plasmid # 165435 ; http://n2t.net/addgene:165435 ; RRID:Addgene_165435)
