[The description below was written by a language model from this plasmid's Addgene catalogue record and pLannotate feature annotations shown in this document.]
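Description:
CMV-ShadowY-Rhotekin(8-89)-P2A-Clover(T153M/F223R)-RhoA is a 5.6 kb mammalian expression plasmid built on a customized backbone, encoding both halves of a two-component FRET/FLIM sensor for small GTPase activity. It is maintained in E. coli through a high-copy ColE1/pUC-type origin and an ampicillin resistance gene (β-lactamase under its own promoter). An f1 origin is also present. The short RSF ori and SV40 large T antigen fragments in the feature table appear to be backbone remnants or incidental matches rather than functional elements.

The 2,358 bp insert, cloned between AgeI and NotI sites, is driven by the CMV immediate-early enhancer/promoter and terminated by an SV40 polyadenylation signal. It forms a single open reading frame split by a P2A self-cleaving peptide, so one transcript yields two separate proteins. The first is ShadowY fused to the Rho-binding domain of Rhotekin (residues 8-89). ShadowY is annotated as mCitrine by the automated tool because it is a YFP-derived variant, used here as a dim acceptor. The second is the green/yellow donor Clover, carrying T153M and F223R substitutions, fused to the N-terminus of RhoA. When RhoA is in its active GTP-bound state it binds the Rhotekin domain, bringing acceptor and donor together and shortening the Clover fluorescence lifetime, which is read out by fluorescence lifetime imaging.

The catalogue purpose line states that the sensor monitors Cdc42 activity. However, the construct name, insert description and annotated features all indicate RhoA and a Rho-binding domain, so RhoA activity is the more consistent readout. The species field lists human and synthetic, while the automated protein matches are to rat and bovine orthologues.
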