Features (pLannotate 1.2.2; 13 found; start..end, strand, type, name):
     10..42      +  rep_origin     RSF ori (fragment): Plasmids containing the RSF 1030 origin of replication can be propagated in E. coli cells that contain additional plasmids with compatible origins.
    112..415     +  enhancer       CMV enhancer: human cytomegalovirus immediate early enhancer
    416..619     +  promoter       CMV promoter: human cytomegalovirus (CMV) immediate early promoter
    664..1362    +  CDS            mCitrine: mCitrine is a basic (constitutively fluorescent) yellow fluorescent protein published in 2001, derived from Aequorea victoria.
   1375..1620    +  CDS            Rtkn (fragment): RTKN_RAT - Experimental evidence at protein level: Swiss-Prot protein existence level 1. Mediates Rho signaling to activate NF-kappa-B and may confer increased resistance to apoptosis to cells in gastric tumorigenesis. May play a novel role in the organization of septin structures (By similarity). From Rattus norvegicus (Rat).
   1702..2418    +  CDS            Clover: Clover is a basic (constitutively fluorescent) green/yellow fluorescent protein published in 2012, derived from Aequorea victoria. It is reported to be a rapidly-maturing weak dimer with high acid sensitivity.
   2440..3018    +  CDS            RHOA (sequence partly withheld): RHOA_BOVIN - Also known as ARHA, RHO12. Experimental evidence at protein level: Swiss-Prot protein existence level 1. Small GTPase which cycles between an active GTP-bound and an inactive GDP-bound state. Mainly associated with cytoskeleton organization, in active state binds to a variety of effector proteins to regulate cellular responses such as cytoskeletal dynamics, cell migration and cell cycle. Regulates a signal transduction pathway linking plasma membrane receptors to the assembly of focal adhesions and actin stress fibers. Involved in a microtubule-dependent signal that is required fo
   3037..3120    +  CDS            large T antigen (fragment): large T antigen from SV40 (simian virus 40)
   3143..3264    +  polyA_signal   SV40 poly(A) signal: SV40 polyadenylation signal
   3271..3699    +  rep_origin     f1 ori (sequence partly withheld): f1 bacteriophage origin of replication; arrow indicates direction of (+) strand synthesis
   3782..3886    +  promoter       AmpR promoter: bla
   3887..4747    +  CDS            AmpR: β-lactamase; bla; confers resistance to ampicillin, carbenicillin, and related antibiotics
   4918..5506    +  rep_origin     ori: high-copy-number ColE1/pMB1/pBR322/pUC origin of replication
>Addgene plasmid #165435 | CMV-ShadowY-Rhotekin(8-89)-P2A-Clover(T153M/F223R)-RhoA | addgene full sequence | sequence record 325982 | Addgene NGS Result
TCCCCTGCGTTATCCCCTGATTCTGTGGATAACCGTATTACCACCATGCATTAGTTATTAATAGTAATCA
ATTACGGGGTCATTAGTTCATAGCCCATATATGGAGTTCCGCGTTACATAACTTACGGTAAATGGCCCGC
CTGGCTGACCGCCCAACGACCCCCGCCCATTGACGTCAATAATGACGTATGTTCCCATAGTAACGCCAAT
AGGGACTTTCCATTGACGTCAATGGGTGGAGTATTTACGGTAAACTGCCCACTTGGCAGTACATCAAGTG
TATCATATGCCAAGTACGCCCCCTATTGACGTCAATGACGGTAAATGGCCCGCCTGGCATTATGCCCAGT
ACATGACCTTATGGGACTTTCCTACTTGGCAGTACATCTACGTATTAGTCATCGCTATTACCATGGTGAT
GCGGTTTTGGCAGTACATCAATGGGCGTGGATAGCGGTTTGACTCACGGGGATTTCCAAGTCTCCACCCC
ATTGACGTCAATGGGAGTTTGTTTTGGCACCAAAATCAACGGGACTTTCCAAAATGTCGTAACAACTCCG
CCCCATTGACGCAAATGGGCGGTAGGCGTGTACGGTGGGAGGTCTATATAAGCAGAGCTGGTTTAGTGAA
CCGTCAGATCCGCTAGCGCTACCGGTCGCCACCATGGTGAGCAAGGGCGAGGAGCTGTTCACCGGGGTGG
TGCCCATCCTGGTCGAGCTGGACGGCGACGTAAACGGCCACAAGTTCAGCGTGTCCGGCGAGGGCGAGGG
CGATGCCACCTACGGCAAGCTGACCCTGAAGCTCATCTGCACCACCGGCAAGCTGCCCGTGCCCTGGCCC
ACCCTCGTGACCACCTTCGGCTACGGCCTGATGTGCTTCGCGCGCTATCCAGACCACATGAAGCAGCACG
ACTTCTTCAAGTCCGCCATGCCCGAAGGCTACGTCCAGGAGCGCACCATCTTCTTCAAGGACGACGGCAA
CTACAAGACCCGCGCCGAGGTGAAGTTCGAGGGCGACACCCTGGTGAACCGCATCGAGCTGAAGGGCATC
GACTTCAAGGAGGACGGCAACATCCTGGGGCACAAGCTCGAGTACGCTTGGCCCGTGGTGAATGTCTATA
TCATGGCCGACAAGCAGAAGAACGGCATCAAGGTGAACTTCTCTATCTATCATAACATCGAGGACGGCAG
CGTGCAGCTCGCCGACCACTACCAGCAGAACACCCCCATCGGCGACGGGCCCGTGCTGCTGCCCGACAAC
CACTACCTGAGCTACTCGGCTAAGCTGAGCAAAGACCCCAACGAGAAGCGCGATCACATGGTCCTGCTGG
AGTTCGTGACCGCCGCCGGGATCACTCTCGGCAGATCTATGGGACTGGAGGACCTCAATATGCTCTACAT
CCGGCAGATGGCACTCAGCCTGGAGGACACAGAGCTGCAGAGGAAACTAGATCATGAGATCCGGATGAGG
GATGGGGCCTGCAAGCTGCTGGCAGCCTGCTCCCAGCGAGAGCAGGCTCTGGAAGCCACCAAGAGCCTGC
TGGTGTGCAACAGCCGTATTCTCAGCTACATGGGTGAGCTGCAGCGGCGAAAGGAGGCCCAGGTGCTGGA
GAAGACAGGCTGTACAGGAAGCGGAGCCACTAACTTCTCCCTGTTGAAACAAGCAGGGGATGTCGAAGAG
AATCCCGGGCCAGGATCCGGAATGGTGAGCAAGGGCGAGGAGCTGTTCACCGGGGTGGTGCCCATCCTGG
TCGAGCTGGACGGCGACGTAAACGGCCACAAGTTCAGCGTCCGCGGCGAGGGCGAGGGCGATGCCACCAA
CGGCAAGCTGACCCTGAAGTTCATCTGCACCACCGGCAAGCTGCCCGTGCCCTGGCCCACCCTCGTGACC
ACCTTCGGCTACGGCGTGGCCTGCTTCAGCCGCTACCCCGACCACATGAAGCAGCACGACTTCTTCAAGT
CCGCCATGCCCGAAGGCTACGTCCAGGAGCGCACCATCTCTTTCAAGGACGACGGTACCTACAAGACCCG
CGCCGAGGTGAAGTTCGAGGGCGACACCCTGGTGAACCGCATCGAGCTGAAGGGCATCGACTTCAAGGAG
GACGGCAACATCCTGGGGCACAAGCTGGAGTACAACTTCAACAGCCACAACGTCTATATCATGGCCGACA
AGCAGAAGAACGGCATCAAGGCTAACTTCAAGATCCGCCACAACGTTGAGGACGGCAGCGTGCAGCTCGC
CGACCACTACCAGCAGAACACCCCCATCGGCGACGGCCCCGTGCTGCTGCCCGACAACCACTACCTGAGC
CATCAGTCCGCCCTGAGCAAAGACCCCAACGAGAAGCGCGATCACATGGTCCTGCTGGAGCGCGTGACCG
CCGCCGGGATCACTCTCGGCATGGACGAGCTGTCTAAGTCCGGACTCAGGTCTCGAGGG
[543 nt withheld, positions 2440-2982]
AGACGTGGGAAGAAAAAATCTGGGTGCCTTGTCTTGTGAGCGGCCGCGACACTAGATCATAATCAGCCAT
ACCACATTTGTAGAGGTTTTACTTGCTTTAAAAAACCTCCCACACCTCCCCCTGAACCTGAAACATAAAA
TGAATGCAATTGTTGTTGTTAACTTGTTTATTGCAGCTTATAATGGTTACAAATAAAGCAATAGCATCAC
AAATTTCACAAATAAAGCATTTTTTTCACTGCATTCTAGTTGTGGTTTGTCCAAACTCATCAATGTATCT
TAACGC
[126 nt withheld, positions 3269-3394]
C
[91 nt withheld, positions 3396-3486]
A
[49 nt withheld, positions 3488-3536]
CCTTTGACGTTGGAGTCCACGTTCTTT
[37 nt withheld, positions 3564-3600]
ACCCTATCTCGGTCTATTCTTTTGATTTATAAGGGATTTTGCCGATTTCGGCCTATTGGTTAAAAAATGA
GCTGATTTAACAAAAATTTAACGCGAATTTTAACAAAATATTAACGCTTACAATTTCCTCTAGATAATAA
TGGTTTCTTAGACGTCAGGTGGCACTTTTCGGGGAAATGTGCGCGGAACCCCTATTTGTTTATTTTTCTA
AATACATTCAAATATGTATCCGCTCATGAGACAATAACCCTGATAAATGCTTCAATAATATTGAAAAAGG
AAGAGTATGAGTATTCAACATTTCCGTGTCGCCCTTATTCCCTTTTTTGCGGCATTTTGCCTTCCTGTTT
TTGCTCACCCAGAAACGCTGGTGAAAGTAAAAGATGCTGAAGATCAGTTGGGTGCACGAGTGGGTTACAT
CGAACTGGATCTCAACAGCGGTAAGATCCTTGAGAGTTTTCGCCCCGAAGAACGTTTTCCAATGATGAGC
ACTTTTAAAGTTCTGCTATGTGGCGCGGTATTATCCCGTATTGACGCCGGGCAAGAGCAACTCGGTCGCC
GCATACACTATTCTCAGAATGACTTGGTTGAGTACTCACCAGTCACAGAAAAGCATCTTACGGATGGCAT
GACAGTAAGAGAATTATGCAGTGCTGCCATAACCATGAGTGATAACACTGCGGCCAACTTACTTCTGACA
ACGATCGGAGGACCGAAGGAGCTAACCGCTTTTTTGCACAACATGGGGGATCATGTAACTCGCCTTGATC
GTTGGGAACCGGAGCTGAATGAAGCCATACCAAACGACGAGCGTGACACCACGATGCCTGTAGCAATGGC
AACAACGTTGCGCAAACTATTAACTGGCGAACTACTTACTCTAGCTTCCCGGCAACAACTGATAGACTGG
ATGGAGGCGGATAAAGTTGCAGGACCACTTCTGCGCTCGGCCCTTCCGGCTGGCTGGTTTATTGCTGATA
AATCTGGAGCCGGTGAGCGTGGGTCTCGCGGTATCATTGCAGCACTGGGGCCAGATGGTAAGCCCTCCCG
TATCGTAGTTATCTACACGACGGGGAGTCAGGCAACTATGGATGAACGAAATAGACAGATCGCTGAGATA
GGTGCCTCACTGATTAAGCATTGGTAACTGTCAGACCAAGTTTACTCATATATACTTTAGATTGATTTAA
AACTTCATTTTTAATTTAAAAGGATCTAGGTGAAGATCCTTTTTGATAATCTCATGACCAAAATCCCTTA
ACGTGAGTTTTCGTTCCACTGAGCGTCAGACCCCGTAGAAAAGATCAAAGGATCTTCTTGAGATCCTTTT
TTTCTGCGCGTAATCTGCTGCTTGCAAACAAAAAAACCACCGCTACCAGCGGTGGTTTGTTTGCCGGATC
AAGAGCTACCAACTCTTTTTCCGAAGGTAACTGGCTTCAGCAGAGCGCAGATACCAAATACTGTTCTTCT
AGTGTAGCCGTAGTTAGGCCACCACTTCAAGAACTCTGTAGCACCGCCTACATACCTCGCTCTGCTAATC
CTGTTACCAGTGGCTGCTGCCAGTGGCGATAAGTCGTGTCTTACCGGGTTGGACTCAAGACGATAGTTAC
CGGATAAGGCGCAGCGGTCGGGCTGAACGGGGGGTTCGTGCACACAGCCCAGCTTGGAGCGAACGACCTA
CACCGAACTGAGATACCTACAGCGTGAGCTATGAGAAAGCGCCACGCTTCCCGAAGGGAGAAAGGCGGAC
AGGTATCCGGTAAGCGGCAGGGTCGGAACAGGAGAGCGCACGAGGGAGCTTCCAGGGGGAAACGCCTGGT
ATCTTTATAGTCCTGTCGGGTTTCGCCACCTCTGACTTGAGCGTCGATTTTTGTGATGCTCGTCAGGGGG
GCGGAGCCTATGGAAAAACGCCAGCAACGCGGCCTTTTTACGGTTCCTGGCCTTTTGCTGGCCTTTTGCT
CACATGGCTCGACAGA
